Addgene plasmid #62197: pZT-C13-R1
Purpose: Chr.13/CLYBL TALEN expression vector
Depositing lab: Jizhong Zou. Depositing organization: National Heart, Lung, and Blood Institute (NHLBI). Publication: Transcription activator-like effector nuclease (TALEN)-mediated CLYBL targeting enables enhanced transgene expression and one-step generation of dual reporter human induced pluripotent stem cell (iPSC) and neural stem cell (NSC) lines. Cerbini T, Funahashi R, Luo Y, Liu C, Park K, Rao M, Malik N, Zou J. PLoS One. 2015 Jan 14;10(1):e0116032. doi: 10.1371/journal.pone.0116032. eCollection 2015. PONE-D-14-41442 PubMed 25587899.
Backbone
  Vector backbone: pZT
  Backbone size w/o insert (bp): 4681
  Total vector size (bp): 5871
  Modifications to backbone: Compatible with Golden Gate TALEN kit
  Vector type: TALEN
Growth in bacteria
  Bacterial resistance: Kanamycin, 50 μg/mL
  Growth temperature: 37°C
  Growth strain: DH5alpha
  Copy number: High Copy
Gene/Insert
  Gene/Insert name: Right CLYBL TALEN
  Species: Synthetic
  Insert size (bp): 2907
  Promoter: CMV
  Cloning method: Restriction Enzyme; 5′ cloning site BsmBI (destroyed during cloning); 3′ cloning site BsmBI (destroyed during cloning)
  Sequencing primers: 5′ TCGCGAAGAGAGGGGGAGTAAC; 3′ ACCAAGACATGCCAACGCCACC
Terms and licenses: Academic/Nonprofit Terms; Industry Terms: Not Available to Industry
Depositor comments: pZT-C13/CLYBL TALENs were assembled using RVD monomers from Golden Gate TALEN kit 1.0 (TALEN Kit #1000000016) and a mammalian TALEN expression vector pZT
How to cite: pZT-C13-R1 was a gift from Jizhong Zou (Addgene plasmid # 62197 ; http://n2t.net/addgene:62197 ; RRID:Addgene_62197)
