[The description below was written by a language model from this plasmid's Addgene catalogue record and pLannotate feature annotations shown in this document.]
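Description:
pZT-C13-R1 is a mammalian TALEN expression plasmid of about 5.9 kb that encodes the right-hand member of a TALEN pair directed at the CLYBL locus on human chromosome 13. It is built on the pZT backbone, a vector made compatible with Golden Gate TALEN assembly. The repeat-variable diresidue (RVD) array was assembled from kit monomers and inserted through BsmBI sites that were destroyed during cloning. The plasmid is maintained in E. coli at high copy from a ColE1/pUC-type origin and selected with kanamycin through a Tn5 NeoR/KanR aminoglycoside phosphotransferase gene. No mammalian promoter is annotated upstream of that marker, so the record does not establish that it can be used for G418 selection.

The expression cassette is driven by the human CMV immediate-early enhancer and promoter. A T7 promoter sits just downstream. A very short fragment annotated as truncated HIV-1 LTR overlaps the end of the CMV promoter and is probably an annotation artefact rather than a functional viral element. The open reading frame begins with a 3xFLAG tag for detection, followed by an N-terminal segment derived from the Xanthomonas TAL effector AvrBs3. The unannotated stretch after this segment presumably holds the custom repeat array that specifies the DNA target. A C-terminal AvrBs3 fragment then links to the FokI cleavage domain, and a bGH polyadenylation signal ends the transcript.

Because FokI must dimerise to cut, this construct is intended for co-delivery with the matching left CLYBL TALEN. The associated publication describes using such cleavage to target transgenes to CLYBL and to generate reporter human iPSC and neural stem cell lines. The listed insert and backbone sizes do not sum to the stated total size.
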