Features (pLannotate 1.2.2; 13 found; start..end, strand, type, name):
     36..415     +  enhancer       CMV enhancer: human cytomegalovirus immediate early enhancer
    416..619     +  promoter       CMV promoter: human cytomegalovirus (CMV) immediate early promoter
    615..648     +  LTR            5' LTR (truncated) (fragment): truncated 5' long terminal repeat (LTR) from HIV-1
    664..682     +  promoter       T7 promoter: promoter for bacteriophage T7 RNA polymerase
    751..816     +  CDS            3xFLAG: three tandem FLAG® epitope tags, followed by an enterokinase cleavage site
    814..1374    +  CDS            avrBs3 (fragment): AVRB3_XANEU - Experimental evidence at protein level: Swiss-Prot protein existence level 1. Avirulence protein. Acts as a transcription factor in C.annuum plants. In susceptible plants lacking the Bs3 resistance gene induces expression of a number of genes, including genes homologous to a family of auxin-induced genes, alpha-expansin genes, pectate lyase, anthocyanidin glucoside rhamnosyl transferase and at least one transcription factor, UPA20. Their expression leads to plant hypertrophy in mesophyll cells, probably mainly mediated by UPA20 (PubMed:17962565). In resistant plants induces the h
   2863..3069    +  CDS            avrBs3 (fragment): AVRB3_XANEU - Experimental evidence at protein level: Swiss-Prot protein existence level 1. Avirulence protein. Acts as a transcription factor in C.annuum plants. In susceptible plants lacking the Bs3 resistance gene induces expression of a number of genes, including genes homologous to a family of auxin-induced genes, alpha-expansin genes, pectate lyase, anthocyanidin glucoside rhamnosyl transferase and at least one transcription factor, UPA20. Their expression leads to plant hypertrophy in mesophyll cells, probably mainly mediated by UPA20 (PubMed:17962565). In resistant plants induces the h
   3058..3645    +  CDS            FokI cleavage domain: nonspecific DNA cleavage domain of the FokI endonuclease (Li et al., 1992) must dimerize to be catalytically active
   3701..3925    +  polyA_signal   bGH poly(A) signal: bovine growth hormone polyadenylation signal
   4098..4892    +  CDS            NeoR/KanR: aminoglycoside phosphotransferase from Tn5; aph(3')-II (or nptII); confers resistance to neomycin, kanamycin, and G418 (Geneticin®)
   4913..4963    -  misc_feature   bom (fragment): basis of mobility region from pBR322
   4990..5078    +  promoter       AmpR promoter (fragment): bla
   5217..5805    +  rep_origin     ori: high-copy-number ColE1/pMB1/pBR322/pUC origin of replication
>Addgene plasmid #62197 | pZT-C13-R1 | addgene full sequence | sequence record 430480 | Addgene NGS Result
GCTGCTTCGCGATGTACGGGCCAGATATACGCGTTGACATTGATTATTGACTAGTTATTAATAGTAATCA
ATTACGGGGTCATTAGTTCATAGCCCATATATGGAGTTCCGCGTTACATAACTTACGGTAAATGGCCCGC
CTGGCTGACCGCCCAACGACCCCCGCCCATTGACGTCAATAATGACGTATGTTCCCATAGTAACGCCAAT
AGGGACTTTCCATTGACGTCAATGGGTGGAGTATTTACGGTAAACTGCCCACTTGGCAGTACATCAAGTG
TATCATATGCCAAGTACGCCCCCTATTGACGTCAATGACGGTAAATGGCCCGCCTGGCATTATGCCCAGT
ACATGACCTTATGGGACTTTCCTACTTGGCAGTACATCTACGTATTAGTCATCGCTATTACCATGGTGAT
GCGGTTTTGGCAGTACATCAATGGGCGTGGATAGCGGTTTGACTCACGGGGATTTCCAAGTCTCCACCCC
ATTGACGTCAATGGGAGTTTGTTTTGGCACCAAAATCAACGGGACTTTCCAAAATGTCGTAACAACTCCG
CCCCATTGACGCAAATGGGCGGTAGGCGTGTACGGTGGGAGGTCTATATAAGCAGAGCTCTCTGGCTAAC
TAGAGAACCCACTGCTTACTGGCTTATCGAAATTAATACGACTCACTATAGGGAGACCCAAGCTGGCTAG
CGTTTAAACTTAAGCTGATCCACTAGTCCAGTGTGGTGGAATTCGCCATGGACTACAAAGACCATGACGG
TGATTATAAAGATCATGACATCGATTACAAGGATGACGATGACAAGATGGCCCCCAAGAAGAAGAGGAAG
GTGGGCATCCACGGGGTACCTATGGTGGACTTGAGGACACTCGGTTATTCGCAACAGCAACAGGAGAAAA
TCAAGCCTAAGGTCAGGAGCACCGTCGCGCAACACCACGAGGCGCTTGTGGGGCATGGCTTCACTCATGC
GCATATTGTCGCGCTTTCACAGCACCCTGCGGCGCTTGGGACGGTGGCTGTCAAATACCAAGATATGATT
GCGGCCCTGCCCGAAGCCACGCACGAGGCAATTGTAGGGGTCGGTAAACAGTGGTCGGGAGCGCGAGCAC
TTGAGGCCTTGCTGACTGTGGCGGGTGAGCTTAGGGGGCCTCCGCTCCAGCTCGACACCGGGCAGCTGCT
GAAGATCGCGAAGAGAGGGGGAGTAACAGCGGTAGAGGCAGTGCACGCCTGGCGCAATGCGCTCACCGGG
GCCCCCCTGAACCTGACCCCGGACCAAGTGGTGGCTATCGCCAGCCACGATGGCGGCAAGCAAGCGCTCG
AAACGGTGCAGCGGCTGTTGCCGGTGCTGTGCCAGGACCATGGCCTGACTCCGGACCAAGTGGTGGCTAT
CGCCAGCCACGATGGCGGCAAGCAAGCGCTCGAAACGGTGCAGCGGCTGTTGCCGGTGCTGTGCCAGGAC
CATGGCCTGACTCCGGACCAAGTGGTGGCTATCGCCAGCCACGATGGCGGCAAGCAAGCGCTCGAAACGG
TGCAGCGGCTGTTGCCGGTGCTGTGCCAGGACCATGGCCTGACCCCGGACCAAGTGGTGGCTATCGCCAG
CAACATTGGCGGCAAGCAAGCGCTCGAAACGGTGCAGCGGCTGTTGCCGGTGCTGTGCCAGGACCATGGC
CTGACCCCGGACCAAGTGGTGGCTATCGCCAGCAACATTGGCGGCAAGCAAGCGCTCGAAACGGTGCAGC
GGCTGTTGCCGGTGCTGTGCCAGGACCATGGCCTGACCCCGGACCAAGTGGTGGCTATCGCCAGCAACAT
TGGCGGCAAGCAAGCGCTCGAAACGGTGCAGCGGCTGTTGCCGGTGCTGTGCCAGGACCATGGCCTGACC
CCGGACCAAGTGGTGGCTATCGCCAGCAACATTGGCGGCAAGCAAGCGCTCGAAACGGTGCAGCGGCTGT
TGCCGGTGCTGTGCCAGGACCATGGCCTGACCCCGGACCAAGTGGTGGCTATCGCCAGCAACGGTGGCGG
CAAGCAAGCGCTCGAAACGGTGCAGCGGCTGTTGCCGGTGCTGTGCCAGGACCATGGCCTGACCCCGGAC
CAAGTGGTGGCTATCGCCAGCAACATTGGCGGCAAGCAAGCGCTCGAAACGGTGCAGCGGCTGTTGCCGG
TGCTGTGCCAGGACCATGGCCTGACCCCGGACCAAGTGGTGGCTATCGCCAGCAACGGTGGCGGCAAGCA
AGCGCTCGAAACGGTGCAGCGGCTGTTGCCGGTGCTGTGCCAGGACCATGGCCTGACCCCGGACCAAGTG
GTGGCTATCGCCAGCAACATTGGCGGCAAGCAAGCGCTCGAAACGGTGCAGCGGCTGTTGCCGGTGCTGT
GCCAGGACCATGGCCTGACCCCGGACCAAGTGGTGGCTATCGCCAGCAACGGTGGCGGCAAGCAAGCGCT
CGAAACGGTGCAGCGGCTGTTGCCGGTGCTGTGCCAGGACCATGGCCTGACCCCGGACCAAGTGGTGGCT
ATCGCCAGCAACGGTGGCGGCAAGCAAGCGCTCGAAACGGTGCAGCGGCTGTTGCCGGTGCTGTGCCAGG
ACCATGGCCTGACCCCGGACCAAGTGGTGGCTATCGCCAGCAACGGTGGCGGCAAGCAAGCGCTCGAAAC
GGTGCAGCGGCTGTTGCCGGTGCTGTGCCAGGACCATGGCCTGACCCCGGACCAAGTGGTGGCTATCGCC
AGCAACATTGGCGGCAAGCAAGCGCTCGAAACGGTGCAGCGGCTGTTGCCGGTGCTGTGCCAGGACCATG
GCCTGACCCCGGACCAAGTGGTGGCTATCGCCAGCAACGGTGGCGGCAAGCAAGCGCTCGAAAGCATTGT
GGCCCAGCTGAGCCGGCCTGATCCGGCGTTGGCCGCGTTGACCAACGACCATCTGGTGGCGTTGGCATGT
CTTGGTGGACGTCCCGCGCTCGATGCAGTCAAAAAGGGTCTGCCTCATGCTCCCGCATTGATCAAAAGAA
CCAACCGGCGGATTCCCGAGAGAACTTCCCATCGAGTCGCGGGATCCCAACTAGTCAAAAGTGAACTGGA
GGAGAAGAAATCTGAACTTCGTCATAAATTGAAATATGTGCCTCATGAATATATTGAATTAATTGAAATT
GCCAGAAATTCCACTCAGGATAGAATTCTTGAAATGAAGGTAATGGAATTTTTTATGAAAGTTTATGGAT
ATAGAGGTAAACATTTGGGTGGATCAAGGAAACCGGACGGAGCAATTTATACTGTCGGATCTCCTATTGA
TTACGGTGTGATCGTGGATACTAAAGCTTATAGCGGAGGTTATAATCTGCCAATTGGCCAAGCAGATGAA
ATGCAACGATATGTCGAAGAAAATCAAACACGAAACAAACATATCAACCCTAATGAATGGTGGAAAGTCT
ATCCATCTTCTGTAACGGAATTTAAGTTTTTATTTGTGAGTGGTCACTTTAAAGGAAACTACAAAGCTCA
GCTTACACGATTAAATCATATCACTAATTGTAATGGAGCTGTTCTTAGTGTAGAAGAGCTTTTAATTGGT
GGAGAAATGATTAAAGCCGGCACATTAACCTTAGAGGAAGTCAGACGGAAATTTAATAACGGCGAGATAA
ACTTTAGATCTTGATAACTCGAGTCTAGAGGGCCCGTTTAAACCCGCTGATCAGCCTCGACTGTGCCTTC
TAGTTGCCAGCCATCTGTTGTTTGCCCCTCCCCCGTGCCTTCCTTGACCCTGGAAGGTGCCACTCCCACT
GTCCTTTCCTAATAAAATGAGGAAATTGCATCGCATTGTCTGAGTAGGTGTCATTCTATTCTGGGGGGTG
GGGTGGGGCAGGACAGCAAGGGGGAGGATTGGGAAGACAATAGCAGGCATGCTGGGGATGCGGTGGGCTC
TATGGCTTCTACTGGGCGGTTTTATGGACAGCAAGCGAACCGGAATTGCCAGCTGGGGCGCCCTCTGGTA
AGGTTGGGAAGCCCTGCAAAGTAAACTGGATGGCTTTCTTGCCGCCAAGGATCTGATGGCGCAGGGGATC
AAGCTCTGATCAAGAGACAGGATGAGGATCGTTTCGCATGATTGAACAAGATGGATTGCACGCAGGTTCT
CCGGCCGCTTGGGTGGAGAGGCTATTCGGCTATGACTGGGCACAACAGACAATCGGCTGCTCTGATGCCG
CCGTGTTCCGGCTGTCAGCGCAGGGGCGCCCGGTTCTTTTTGTCAAGACCGACCTGTCCGGTGCCCTGAA
TGAACTGCAAGACGAGGCAGCGCGGCTATCGTGGCTGGCCACGACGGGCGTTCCTTGCGCAGCTGTGCTC
GACGTTGTCACTGAAGCGGGAAGGGACTGGCTGCTATTGGGCGAAGTGCCGGGGCAGGATCTCCTGTCAT
CTCACCTTGCTCCTGCCGAGAAAGTATCCATCATGGCTGATGCAATGCGGCGGCTGCATACGCTTGATCC
GGCTACCTGCCCATTCGACCACCAAGCGAAACATCGCATCGAGCGAGCACGTACTCGGATGGAAGCCGGT
CTTGTCGATCAGGATGATCTGGACGAAGAGCATCAGGGGCTCGCGCCAGCCGAACTGTTCGCCAGGCTCA
AGGCGAGCATGCCCGACGGCGAGGATCTCGTCGTGACCCATGGCGATGCCTGCTTGCCGAATATCATGGT
GGAAAATGGCCGCTTTTCTGGATTCATCGACTGTGGCCGGCTGGGTGTGGCGGACCGCTATCAGGACATA
GCGTTGGCTACCCGTGATATTGCTGAAGAGCTTGGCGGCGAATGGGCTGACCGCTTCCTCGTGCTTTACG
GTATCGCCGCTCCCGATTCGCAGCGCATCGCCTTCTATCGCCTTCTTGACGAGTTCTTCTGAATTATTAA
CGCTTACAATTTCCTGATGCGGTATTTTCTCCTTACGCATCTGTGCGGTATTTCACACCGCATCAGGTGG
CACTTTTCGGGGAAATGTGCGCGGAACCCCTATTTGTTTATTTTTCTAAATACATTCAAATATGTATCCG
CTCATGAGACAATAACCCTGATAAATGCTTCAATAATAGCACGTGCTAAAACTTCATTTTTAATTTAAAA
GGATCTAGGTGAAGATCCTTTTTGATAATCTCATGACCAAAATCCCTTAACGTGAGTTTTCGTTCCACTG
AGCGTCAGACCCCGTAGAAAAGATCAAAGGATCTTCTTGAGATCCTTTTTTTCTGCGCGTAATCTGCTGC
TTGCAAACAAAAAAACCACCGCTACCAGCGGTGGTTTGTTTGCCGGATCAAGAGCTACCAACTCTTTTTC
CGAAGGTAACTGGCTTCAGCAGAGCGCAGATACCAAATACTGTTCTTCTAGTGTAGCCGTAGTTAGGCCA
CCACTTCAAGAACTCTGTAGCACCGCCTACATACCTCGCTCTGCTAATCCTGTTACCAGTGGCTGCTGCC
AGTGGCGATAAGTCGTGTCTTACCGGGTTGGACTCAAGACGATAGTTACCGGATAAGGCGCAGCGGTCGG
GCTGAACGGGGGGTTCGTGCACACAGCCCAGCTTGGAGCGAACGACCTACACCGAACTGAGATACCTACA
GCGTGAGCTATGAGAAAGCGCCACGCTTCCCGAAGGGAGAAAGGCGGACAGGTATCCGGTAAGCGGCAGG
GTCGGAACAGGAGAGCGCACGAGGGAGCTTCCAGGGGGAAACGCCTGGTATCTTTATAGTCCTGTCGGGT
TTCGCCACCTCTGACTTGAGCGTCGATTTTTGTGATGCTCGTCAGGGGGGCGGAGCCTATGGAAAAACGC
CAGCAACGCGGCCTTTTTACGGTTCCTGGCCTTTTGCTGGCCTTTTGCTCACATGTTCTT
